Addgene plasmid #131885: pDONR221_SLC12A8
Purpose: Gateway entry clone with codon-optimized ORF sequence for subcloning into custom expression vectors
Depositing lab: RESOLUTE Consortium & Giulio Superti-Furga. Depositing organization: CeMM Research Center for Molecular Medicine. Publication: The RESOLUTE consortium: unlocking SLC transporters for drug discovery. Superti-Furga G, Lackner D, Wiedmer T, Ingles-Prieto A, Barbosa B, Girardi E, Goldmann U, Gurtl B, Klavins K, Klimek C, Lindinger S, Lineiro-Retes E, Muller AC, Onstein S, Redinger G, Reil D, Sedlyarov V, Wolf G, Crawford M, Everley R, ... Steppan CM. Nat Rev Drug Discov. 2020 Jul;19(7):429-430. doi: 10.1038/d41573-020-00056-6. PubMed 32265506.
Backbone
  Vector backbone: pDONR221
  Backbone manufacturer: Thermo Fisher Scientific
  Backbone size w/o insert (bp): 2550
  Vector type: Mammalian Expression
Growth in bacteria
  Bacterial resistance: Kanamycin, 50 μg/mL
  Growth temperature: 37°C
  Growth strain: Stbl3
  Copy number: High Copy
Gene/Insert
  Gene/Insert name: SLC12A8 (alt name: CCC9)
  Species: H. sapiens (human)
  Insert size (bp): 2142
  Entrez Gene: SLC12A8 (a.k.a. CCC9, FLJ23188, DKFZp686L18248)
  Cloning method: Gateway Cloning
  Sequencing primers: 5′ M13-fwd; 3′ M13-rev
Terms and licenses: Academic/Nonprofit Terms; Industry Terms
Depositor comments: For more information on the full Resolute plasmid collection, please see www.addgene.org/depositor-collections/re-solute/. Please provide your feedback on this plasmid to the RESOLUTE consortium by filling out their RESOLUTE repository feedback form: https://forms.office.com/Pages/ResponsePage.aspx?id=0e05yklzmkS7rjFGQL4N7z4feCLQvEJAmVcOCM_u885UN1JJRko0Ukg4TVQwNTZLOUxPQVJWT1NHUCQlQCN0PWcu
How to cite: pDONR221_SLC12A8 was a gift from RESOLUTE Consortium & Giulio Superti-Furga (Addgene plasmid # 131885 ; http://n2t.net/addgene:131885 ; RRID:Addgene_131885)
