[The description below was written by a language model from this plasmid's Addgene catalogue record and pLannotate feature annotations shown in this document.]
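Description:
pDONR221_SLC12A8 is a Gateway entry clone built on the pDONR221 backbone and carrying a codon-optimized open reading frame for human SLC12A8 (also called CCC9). This protein belongs to the solute carrier family and is annotated as a cation/chloride cotransporter that may play a role in controlling keratinocyte proliferation. The plasmid is about 4.7 kb. It is maintained in E. coli at high copy from a ColE1/pUC-type origin and selected with kanamycin through an aminoglycoside phosphotransferase (KanR) gene. It was deposited as part of a consortium collection of SLC transporter clones aimed at drug discovery research.

The 2,142 bp SLC12A8 coding sequence sits between attL1 and attL2 recombination sites. An LR Clonase reaction can therefore move it directionally into any attR-containing destination vector, which then supplies the promoter, tags and selection markers. The catalogue lists the vector type as mammalian expression, but the feature table shows no eukaryotic promoter or polyadenylation signal upstream or downstream of the ORF. The clone is thus a shuttle intermediate, in line with its stated purpose of subcloning into custom expression vectors. The record does not state whether the ORF ends in a stop codon.

The rrnB T1 and T2 terminators lie upstream of attL1 and shield the insert from read-through transcription in bacteria. A T7 promoter lies just beyond attL2, pointing back toward the insert. The short lacI and lacZα fragments are backbone remnants with no functional role. M13 forward and reverse primer sites flanking the cassette are listed for sequence verification.
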