Features (pLannotate 1.2.2; 10 found; start..end, strand, type, name):
    121..213     +  CDS            lacI (fragment): lac repressor; lacI; The lac repressor binds to the lac operator to inhibit transcription in E. coli. This inhibition can be relieved by adding lactose or isopropyl-β-D-thiogalactopyranoside (IPTG).
    268..295     -  terminator     rrnB T2 terminator: transcription terminator T2 from the E. coli rrnB gene
    427..470     +  terminator     rrnB T1 terminator: Escherichia coli rrnB; transcription terminator T1 from the E. coli rrnB gene
    517..553     -  CDS            lacZα (fragment): LacZα fragment of β-galactosidase; lacZ fragment
    569..668     +  protein_bind   attL1: mutant version of attL; recombination site for the Gateway® LR reaction LR Clonase™
    674..2815    +  CDS            SLC12A8: S12A8_HUMAN - Also known as CCC9. Experimental evidence at protein level: Swiss-Prot protein existence level 1. Cation/chloride cotransporter that may play a role in the control of keratinocyte proliferation. From Homo sapiens (Human).
   2817..2916    -  protein_bind   attL2: mutant version of attL; recombination site for the Gateway® LR reaction LR Clonase™
   2934..2952    -  promoter       T7 promoter: promoter for bacteriophage T7 RNA polymerase
   3086..3895    +  CDS            KanR: aminoglycoside phosphotransferase; aph(3')-Ia; confers resistance to kanamycin in bacteria or G418 (Geneticin®) in eukaryotes
   4042..4630    +  rep_origin     ori: high-copy-number ColE1/pMB1/pBR322/pUC origin of replication
>Addgene plasmid #131885 | pDONR221_SLC12A8 | addgene full sequence | sequence record 259079 | Addgene NGS Result
CTTTCCTGCGTTATCCCCTGATTCTGTGGATAACCGTATTACCGCCTTTGAGTGAGCTGATACCGCTCGC
CGCAGCCGAACGACCGAGCGCAGCGAGTCAGTGAGCGAGGAAGCGGAAGAGCGCCCAATACGCAAACCGC
CTCTCCCCGCGCGTTGGCCGATTCATTAATGCAGCTGGCACGACAGGTTTCCCGACTGGAAAGCGGGCAG
TGAGCGCAACGCAATTAATACGCGTACCGCTAGCCAGGAAGAGTTTGTAGAAACGCAAAAAGGCCATCCG
TCAGGATGGCCTTCTGCTTAGTTTGATGCCTGGCAGTTTATGGCGGGCGTCCTGCCCGCCACCCTCCGGG
CCGTTGCTTCACAACGTTCAAATCCGCTCCCGGCGGATTTGTCCTACTCAGGAGAGCGTTCACCGACAAA
CAACAGATAAAACGAAAGGCCCAGTCTTCCGACTGAGCCTTTCGTTTTATTTGATGCCTGGCAGTTCCCT
ACTCTCGCGTTAACGCTAGCATGGATGTTTTCCCAGTCACGACGTTGTAAAACGACGGCCAGTCTTAAGC
TCGGGCCCCAAATAATGATTTTATTTTGACTGATAGTGACCTGTTCGTTGCAACACATTGATGAGCAATG
CTTTTTTATAATGCCAACTTTGTACAAAAAAGCAGGCTCCACCATGACCCAGATGTCCCAGGTGCAGGAG
CTGTTCCACGAGGCAGCACAGCAGGACGCACTGGCACAGCCACAGCCCTGGTGGAAGACACAGCTGTTCA
TGTGGGAGCCCGTGCTGTTTGGCACCTGGGATGGCGTGTTCACAAGCTGCATGATCAACATCTTCGGCGT
GGTGCTGTTTCTGAGAACCGGCTGGCTGGTGGGCAATACAGGCGTGCTGCTGGGCATGTTCCTGGTGTCC
TTTGTGATCCTGGTGGCCCTGGTGACCGTGCTGTCTGGCATCGGCGTGGGAGAGAGGAGCTCCATCGGAA
GCGGAGGCGTGTACTCCATGATCTCTAGCGTGCTGGGAGGACAGACCGGAGGCACAATCGGCCTGCTGTA
CGTGTTTGGCCAGTGCGTGGCCGGCGCCATGTATATCACAGGCTTCGCCGAGAGCATCTCCGACCTGCTG
GGACTGGGAAACATCTGGGCCGTGCGCGGAATCTCCGTGGCCGTGCTGCTGGCCCTGCTGGGCATCAATC
TGGCCGGCGTGAAGTGGATCATCCGGCTGCAGCTGCTGCTGCTGTTTCTGCTGGCCGTGAGCACCCTGGA
CTTCGTGGTGGGCTCCTTTACACACCTGGATCCAGAGCACGGCTTCATCGGCTACAGCCCCGAGCTGCTG
CAGAACAATACCCTGCCTGACTATTCCCCAGGCGAGTCTTTCTTTACCGTGTTTGGCGTGTTCTTTCCAG
CAGCAACAGGCGTGATGGCAGGCTTCAACATGGGAGGCGATCTGAGGGAGCCAGCAGCATCTATCCCACT
GGGAAGCCTGGCAGCAGTGGGAATCTCCTGGTTTCTGTACATCATCTTCGTGTTTCTGCTGGGAGCAATC
TGCACAAGGGAGGCCCTGAGATATGACTTCCTGATCGCCGAGAAGGTGTCTCTGATGGGCTTCCTGTTTC
TGCTGGGCCTGTACATCTCCTCTCTGGCCAGCTGTATGGGAGGACTGTATGGAGCACCAAGGATCCTGCA
GTGCATCGCACAGGAGAAAGTGATCCCCGCCCTGGCATGTCTGGGACAGGGCAAGGGCCCCAATAAGACC
CCTGTGGCAGCAATCTGCCTGACCAGCCTGGTGACAATGGCCTTCGTGTTTGTGGGCCAGGTGAACGTGC
TGGCCCCTATCGTGACCATCAACTTCATGCTGACATACGTGGCCGTGGATTACTCCTATTTCTCTCTGAG
CATGTGCTCCTGTTCTCTGACACCTGTGCCAGAGCCCGTGCTGAGAGAGGGAGCAGAGGGACTGCACTGT
TCTGAGCACCTGCTGCTGGAGAAGGCACCTAGCTATGGATCCGAGGGACCAGCACAGCGGGTGCTGGAGG
GCACCCTGCTGGAGTTTACAAAGGACATGGATCAGCTGCTGCAGCTGACCAGAAAGCTGGAGAGCTCCCA
GCCTAGGCAGGGAGAGGGAAACAGGACACCAGAGTCCCAGAAGAGGAAGTCTAAGAAGGCCACCAAGCAG
ACACTGCAGGACAGCTTTCTGCTGGATCTGAAGTCTCCCCCTAGCTTCCCAGTGGAGATCTCCGACAGGC
TGCCTGCAGCAAGCTGGGAGGGCCAGGAGTCCTGCTGGAACAAGCAGACCAGCAAGTCCGAGGGAACCCA
GCCAGAGGGAACATACGGAGAGCAGCTGGTGCCTGAGCTGTGCAATCAGTCTGAGTCTAGCGGCGAGGAC
TTCTTTCTGAAGAGCAGGCTGCAGGAGCAGGACGTGTGGCGGAGATCTACCAGCTTTTACACACACATGT
GCAATCCTTGGGTGTCTCTGCTGGGAGCAGTGGGAAGCCTGCTGATCATGTTCGTGATCCAGTGGGTGTA
TACCCTGGTGAACATGGGCGTGGCCGCCATCGTGTACTTTTATATCGGCAGAGCATCCCCAGGACTGCAC
CTGGGATCCGCCTCTAATTTCTCCTTCTTTCGGTGGATGAGATCTCTGCTGCTGCCATCCTGTAGGTCTC
TGCGCAGCCCCCAGGAGCAGATCATCCTGGCCCCTAGCCTGGCCAAGGTGGATATGGAGATGACCCAGCT
GACACAGGAGAACGCCGACTTCGCCACCAGGGATCGCTACCACCACTCCTCTCTGGTGAATAGGGAGCAG
CTGATGCCCCACTATGACCCAGCTTTCTTGTACAAAGTTGGCATTATAAGAAAGCATTGCTTATCAATTT
GTTGCAACGAACAGGTCACTATCAGTCAAAATAAAATCATTATTTGCCATCCAGCTGATATCCCCTATAG
TGAGTCGTATTACATGGTCATAGCTGTTTCCTGGCAGCTCTGGCCCGTGTCTCAAAATCTCTGATGTTAC
ATTGCACAAGATAAAAATATATCATCATGAACAATAAAACTGTCTGCTTACATAAACAGTAATACAAGGG
GTGTTATGAGCCATATTCAACGGGAAACGTCGAGGCCGCGATTAAATTCCAACATGGATGCTGATTTATA
TGGGTATAAATGGGCTCGCGATAATGTCGGGCAATCAGGTGCGACAATCTATCGCTTGTATGGGAAGCCC
GATGCGCCAGAGTTGTTTCTGAAACATGGCAAAGGTAGCGTTGCCAATGATGTTACAGATGAGATGGTCA
GACTAAACTGGCTGACGGAATTTATGCCTCTTCCGACCATCAAGCATTTTATCCGTACTCCTGATGATGC
ATGGTTACTCACCACTGCGATCCCCGGAAAAACAGCATTCCAGGTATTAGAAGAATATCCTGATTCAGGT
GAAAATATTGTTGATGCGCTGGCAGTGTTCCTGCGCCGGTTGCATTCGATTCCTGTTTGTAATTGTCCTT
TTAACAGCGATCGCGTATTTCGTCTCGCTCAGGCGCAATCACGAATGAATAACGGTTTGGTTGATGCGAG
TGATTTTGATGACGAGCGTAATGGCTGGCCTGTTGAACAAGTCTGGAAAGAAATGCATAAACTTTTGCCA
TTCTCACCGGATTCAGTCGTCACTCATGGTGATTTCTCACTTGATAACCTTATTTTTGACGAGGGGAAAT
TAATAGGTTGTATTGATGTTGGACGAGTCGGAATCGCAGACCGATACCAGGATCTTGCCATCCTATGGAA
CTGCCTCGGTGAGTTTTCTCCTTCATTACAGAAACGGCTTTTTCAAAAATATGGTATTGATAATCCTGAT
ATGAATAAATTGCAGTTTCATTTGATGCTCGATGAGTTTTTCTAATCAGAATTGGTTAATTGGTTGTAAC
ACTGGCAGAGCATTACGCTGACTTGACGGGACGGCGCAAGCTCATGACCAAAATCCCTTAACGTGAGTTA
CGCGTCGTTCCACTGAGCGTCAGACCCCGTAGAAAAGATCAAAGGATCTTCTTGAGATCCTTTTTTTCTG
CGCGTAATCTGCTGCTTGCAAACAAAAAAACCACCGCTACCAGCGGTGGTTTGTTTGCCGGATCAAGAGC
TACCAACTCTTTTTCCGAAGGTAACTGGCTTCAGCAGAGCGCAGATACCAAATACTGTTCTTCTAGTGTA
GCCGTAGTTAGGCCACCACTTCAAGAACTCTGTAGCACCGCCTACATACCTCGCTCTGCTAATCCTGTTA
CCAGTGGCTGCTGCCAGTGGCGATAAGTCGTGTCTTACCGGGTTGGACTCAAGACGATAGTTACCGGATA
AGGCGCAGCGGTCGGGCTGAACGGGGGGTTCGTGCACACAGCCCAGCTTGGAGCGAACGACCTACACCGA
ACTGAGATACCTACAGCGTGAGCTATGAGAAAGCGCCACGCTTCCCGAAGGGAGAAAGGCGGACAGGTAT
CCGGTAAGCGGCAGGGTCGGAACAGGAGAGCGCACGAGGGAGCTTCCAGGGGGAAACGCCTGGTATCTTT
ATAGTCCTGTCGGGTTTCGCCACCTCTGACTTGAGCGTCGATTTTTGTGATGCTCGTCAGGGGGGCGGAG
CCTATGGAAAAACGCCAGCAACGCGGCCTTTTTACGGTTCCTGGCCTTTTGCTGGCCTTTTGCTCACATG
TT
