>Addgene plasmid #131885 | pDONR221_SLC12A8 | depositor partial sequence | sequence record 253170 | Codon-optimized ORF of SLC12A8
ATGACCCAGATGTCCCAGGTGCAGGAGCTGTTCCACGAGGCAGCACAGCAGGACGCACTGGCACAGCCAC
AGCCCTGGTGGAAGACACAGCTGTTCATGTGGGAGCCCGTGCTGTTTGGCACCTGGGATGGCGTGTTCAC
AAGCTGCATGATCAACATCTTCGGCGTGGTGCTGTTTCTGAGAACCGGCTGGCTGGTGGGCAATACAGGC
GTGCTGCTGGGCATGTTCCTGGTGTCCTTTGTGATCCTGGTGGCCCTGGTGACCGTGCTGTCTGGCATCG
GCGTGGGAGAGAGGAGCTCCATCGGAAGCGGAGGCGTGTACTCCATGATCTCTAGCGTGCTGGGAGGACA
GACCGGAGGCACAATCGGCCTGCTGTACGTGTTTGGCCAGTGCGTGGCCGGCGCCATGTATATCACAGGC
TTCGCCGAGAGCATCTCCGACCTGCTGGGACTGGGAAACATCTGGGCCGTGCGCGGAATCTCCGTGGCCG
TGCTGCTGGCCCTGCTGGGCATCAATCTGGCCGGCGTGAAGTGGATCATCCGGCTGCAGCTGCTGCTGCT
GTTTCTGCTGGCCGTGAGCACCCTGGACTTCGTGGTGGGCTCCTTTACACACCTGGATCCAGAGCACGGC
TTCATCGGCTACAGCCCCGAGCTGCTGCAGAACAATACCCTGCCTGACTATTCCCCAGGCGAGTCTTTCT
TTACCGTGTTTGGCGTGTTCTTTCCAGCAGCAACAGGCGTGATGGCAGGCTTCAACATGGGAGGCGATCT
GAGGGAGCCAGCAGCATCTATCCCACTGGGAAGCCTGGCAGCAGTGGGAATCTCCTGGTTTCTGTACATC
ATCTTCGTGTTTCTGCTGGGAGCAATCTGCACAAGGGAGGCCCTGAGATATGACTTCCTGATCGCCGAGA
AGGTGTCTCTGATGGGCTTCCTGTTTCTGCTGGGCCTGTACATCTCCTCTCTGGCCAGCTGTATGGGAGG
ACTGTATGGAGCACCAAGGATCCTGCAGTGCATCGCACAGGAGAAAGTGATCCCCGCCCTGGCATGTCTG
GGACAGGGCAAGGGCCCCAATAAGACCCCTGTGGCAGCAATCTGCCTGACCAGCCTGGTGACAATGGCCT
TCGTGTTTGTGGGCCAGGTGAACGTGCTGGCCCCTATCGTGACCATCAACTTCATGCTGACATACGTGGC
CGTGGATTACTCCTATTTCTCTCTGAGCATGTGCTCCTGTTCTCTGACACCTGTGCCAGAGCCCGTGCTG
AGAGAGGGAGCAGAGGGACTGCACTGTTCTGAGCACCTGCTGCTGGAGAAGGCACCTAGCTATGGATCCG
AGGGACCAGCACAGCGGGTGCTGGAGGGCACCCTGCTGGAGTTTACAAAGGACATGGATCAGCTGCTGCA
GCTGACCAGAAAGCTGGAGAGCTCCCAGCCTAGGCAGGGAGAGGGAAACAGGACACCAGAGTCCCAGAAG
AGGAAGTCTAAGAAGGCCACCAAGCAGACACTGCAGGACAGCTTTCTGCTGGATCTGAAGTCTCCCCCTA
GCTTCCCAGTGGAGATCTCCGACAGGCTGCCTGCAGCAAGCTGGGAGGGCCAGGAGTCCTGCTGGAACAA
GCAGACCAGCAAGTCCGAGGGAACCCAGCCAGAGGGAACATACGGAGAGCAGCTGGTGCCTGAGCTGTGC
AATCAGTCTGAGTCTAGCGGCGAGGACTTCTTTCTGAAGAGCAGGCTGCAGGAGCAGGACGTGTGGCGGA
GATCTACCAGCTTTTACACACACATGTGCAATCCTTGGGTGTCTCTGCTGGGAGCAGTGGGAAGCCTGCT
GATCATGTTCGTGATCCAGTGGGTGTATACCCTGGTGAACATGGGCGTGGCCGCCATCGTGTACTTTTAT
ATCGGCAGAGCATCCCCAGGACTGCACCTGGGATCCGCCTCTAATTTCTCCTTCTTTCGGTGGATGAGAT
CTCTGCTGCTGCCATCCTGTAGGTCTCTGCGCAGCCCCCAGGAGCAGATCATCCTGGCCCCTAGCCTGGC
CAAGGTGGATATGGAGATGACCCAGCTGACACAGGAGAACGCCGACTTCGCCACCAGGGATCGCTACCAC
CACTCCTCTCTGGTGAATAGGGAGCAGCTGATGCCCCACTAT
